Addgene plasmid #38990: KDM4DL
Purpose: Bacterial expression for structure determination; may not be full ORF
Depositing lab: Nicola Burgess-Brown. Depositing organization: University of Oxford.
Backbone
  Vector backbone: pNIC28-Bsa4
  Backbone manufacturer: SGC
  Vector type: Bacterial Expression
Growth in bacteria
  Bacterial resistance: Kanamycin, 50 μg/mL
  Growth temperature: 37°C
  Growth strain: Mach1
  Copy number: Low Copy
Gene/Insert
  Gene/Insert name: KDM4DL (alt names: similar to FLJ10251 protein; PDB:2W2I)
  Species: H. sapiens (human)
  Insert size (bp): 1092
  GenBank ID: similar to FLJ10251 protein
  Entrez Gene: KDM4E (a.k.a. JMJD2E, KDM4DL, KDM5E)
  Tag / fusion protein: His Tev (N terminal on insert)
  Cloning method: Ligation Independent Cloning
  Sequencing primers: 5′ T7; 3′ T7-term
Terms and licenses: Academic/Nonprofit Terms; Industry Terms: Not Available to Industry
How to cite: KDM4DL was a gift from Nicola Burgess-Brown (Addgene plasmid # 38990 ; http://n2t.net/addgene:38990 ; RRID:Addgene_38990)
