[The description below was written by a language model from this plasmid's Addgene catalogue record.]
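Description:
KDM4DL is a bacterial expression plasmid built on the pNIC28-Bsa4 backbone from the SGC, a vector designed for ligation-independent cloning of protein-coding fragments for recombinant production in E. coli. It is selected with kanamycin and is recorded as low copy. The record does not name the origin of replication or list the promoter explicitly. However, the designated sequencing primers are T7 forward and T7 terminator, which indicates that the insert sits between T7 promoter and terminator elements. That arrangement is typical of vectors expressed in hosts that supply T7 RNA polymerase.

The insert is a 1092 bp human sequence annotated as KDM4DL, corresponding to the Entrez gene KDM4E (also known as JMJD2E or KDM5E), a member of the KDM4/JMJD2 family of JmjC-domain histone lysine demethylases. It was introduced by ligation-independent cloning and carries an N-terminal histidine tag followed by a TEV protease recognition site. This allows the protein to be captured by immobilised metal affinity chromatography, after which the tag can be cleaved off to leave near-native protein.

The stated purpose is bacterial expression for structure determination, and the record cautions that the insert may not be the full open reading frame. This suggests a truncated construct chosen for its suitability for crystallisation, although the construct boundaries are not given. An associated PDB entry is listed among the alternative names, indicating that a solved structure is linked to this construct. Beyond structural work, such a plasmid would be suited to producing purified protein for biochemical or enzymatic studies, though the record does not specify these uses.
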