>Addgene plasmid #38990 | KDM4DL | depositor partial sequence | sequence record 49048 | KDM4DL sequence 1092 bps
ATGCACCATCATCATCATCATTCTTCTGGTGTAGATCTGGGTACCGAGAACCTGTACTTCCAATCCATGA
AGTCTGTGCACTCCAGTCCCCAGAACACGAGTCATACCATCATGACGTTTTACCCAACCATGGAAGAATT
TGCAGATTTCAACACATATGTTGCTTACATGGAGTCCCAAGGCGCACATCAAGCTGGCCTTGCCAAGGTA
ATTCCACCCAAGGAATGGAAAGCCAGACAGATGTATGATGATATCGAAGACATCTTAATAGCCACTCCCC
TCCAGCAGGTGACCTCTGGGCAGGGAGGTGTGTTTACTCAATACCATAAAAAGAAGAAAGCCATGAGGGT
GGGGCAGTATCGCCGCTTGGCAAACAGTAAAAAATATCAGACTCCGCCACACCAGAATTTTGCAGATTTG
GAGCAACGATACTGGAAGAGCCACCCCGGTAATCCACCAATTTATGGTGCTGATATCAGCGGCTCCTTAT
TTGAAGAAAGCACTAAACAATGGAACCTAGGACACCTGGGAACAATTCTGGACCTGTTGGAGCAGGAATG
TGGGGTTGTCATCGAGGGTGTCAACACACCCTACCTGTACTTTGGCATGTGGAAGACCACGTTTGCCTGG
CACACAGAGGACATGGACCTTTACAGCATCAACTACCTGCACTTTGGGGAGCCCAAAACTTGGTACGTGG
TGCCCCCAGAACATGGTCAGCACCTGGAACGCCTGGCCAGGGAGCTCTTCCCAGACATTTCTCGGGGCTG
TGAGGCCTTCCTGCGGCACAAAGTGGCCCTCATCTCGCCTACAGTTCTCAAGGAAAATGGGATTCCCTTC
AATTGCATGACTCAGGAGGCTGGGGAGTTCATGGTGACCTTTCCCTATGGCTACCATGCTGGCTTCAATC
ACGGCTTCAACTGCGCAGAAGCCATTAATTTTGCCACTCCACGATGGATTGATTATGGCAAAATGGCCTC
TCAGTGTAGCTGTGGGGAGTCGACAGTGACCTTTTCCATGGACCCCTTTGTGCGCATTGTGCAACCCGAG
AGTTATGAGCTCTGGAAACACAGGTGACAGTAAAGGTGGATA
