>Addgene plasmid #38990 | KDM4DL | addgene partial sequence | sequence record 52879 | T7 5'-TAATACGACTCACTATAGGG-3'
AATATTTTGTTTACTTTAAGAAGGAGATATACATATGCACCATCATCATCATCATTCTTCTGGTGTAGAT
CTGGGTACCGAGAACCTGTACTTCCAATCCATGAAGTCTGTGCACTCCAGTCCCCAGAACACGAGTCATA
CCATCATGACGTTTTACCCAACCATGGAAGAATTTGCAGATTTCAACACATATGTTGCTTACATGGAGTC
CCAAGGCGCACATCAAGCTGGCCTTGCCAAGGTAATTCCACCCAAGGAATGGAAAGCCAGACAGATGTAT
GATGATATCGAAGACATCTTAATAGCCACTCCCCTCCAGCAGGTGACCTCTGGGCAGGGAGGTGTGTTTA
CTCAATACCATAAAAAGAAGAAAGCCATGAGGGTGGGGCAGTATCGCCGCTTGGCAAACAGTAAAAAATA
TCAGACTCCGCCACACCAGAATTTTGCAGATTTGGAGCAACGATACTGGAAGAGCCACCCCGGTAATCCA
CCAATTTATGGTGCTGATATCAGCGGCTCCTTATTTGAAGAAAGCACTAAACAATGGAACCTAGGACACC
TGGGAACAATTCTGGACCTGTTGGAGCAGGAATGTGGGGTTGTCATCGAGGGTGTCAACACACCCTACCT
GTACTTTGGCATGTGGAAGACCACGTTTGCCTGGCACACAGAGGACATGGACCTTTACAGCATCAACTAC
CTGCACTTTGGGGAGCCCAAAACTTGGTACGTGGTGCCCCCAGAACATGGTCAGCACCTGGAACGCCTGG
CCAGGGAGCTCTTCCCAGACATTTCTCGGGGCTGTGAGGCCTTCCTGCGGCACAAAGTGGCCCTCATCTC
GCCTACAGTTCTCAAGGAAAATGGGATTCCCTTCAATTGCATGACTCAGGAGGCTGGGGAGTTCATGGTG
ACCTTTCCCTATGGCTACCATGCTGGCTTCAATCACGGCTTCAACTGCGCAGAAGCCATTAATTTTGC
